>Addgene plasmid #156172 | pLenti-PGK-RAP2A-N17-puro | addgene full sequence | sequence record 308445 | Addgene NGS Result
AGGTGGCACTTTTCGGGGAAATGTGCGCGGAACCCCTATTTGTTTATTTTTCTAAATACATTCAAATATG
TATCCGCTCATGAGACAATAACCCTGATAAATGCTTCAATAATATTGAAAAAGGAAGAGTATGAGTATTC
AACATTTCCGTGTCGCCCTTATTCCCTTTTTTGCGGCATTTTGCCTTCCTGTTTTTGCTCACCCAGAAAC
GCTGGTGAAAGTAAAAGATGCTGAAGATCAGTTGGGTGCACGAGTGGGTTACATCGAACTGGATCTCAAC
AGCGGTAAGATCCTTGAGAGTTTTCGCCCCGAAGAACGTTTTCCAATGATGAGCACTTTTAAAGTTCTGC
TATGTGGCGCGGTATTATCCCGTATTGACGCCGGGCAAGAGCAACTCGGTCGCCGCATACACTATTCTCA
GAATGACTTGGTTGAGTACTCACCAGTCACAGAAAAGCATCTTACGGATGGCATGACAGTAAGAGAATTA
TGCAGTGCTGCCATAACCATGAGTGATAACACTGCGGCCAACTTACTTCTGACAACGATCGGAGGACCGA
AGGAGCTAACCGCTTTTTTGCACAACATGGGGGATCATGTAACTCGCCTTGATCGTTGGGAACCGGAGCT
GAATGAAGCCATACCAAACGACGAGCGTGACACCACGATGCCTGTAGCAATGGCAACAACGTTGCGCAAA
CTATTAACTGGCGAACTACTTACTCTAGCTTCCCGGCAACAATTAATAGACTGGATGGAGGCGGATAAAG
TTGCAGGACCACTTCTGCGCTCGGCCCTTCCGGCTGGCTGGTTTATTGCTGATAAATCTGGAGCCGGTGA
GCGTGGGTCTCGCGGTATCATTGCAGCACTGGGGCCAGATGGTAAGCCCTCCCGTATCGTAGTTATCTAC
ACGACGGGGAGTCAGGCAACTATGGATGAACGAAATAGACAGATCGCTGAGATAGGTGCCTCACTGATTA
AGCATTGGTAACTGTCAGACCAAGTTTACTCATATATACTTTAGATTGATTTAAAACTTCATTTTTAATT
TAAAAGGATCTAGGTGAAGATCCTTTTTGATAATCTCATGACCAAAATCCCTTAACGTGAGTTTTCGTTC
CACTGAGCGTCAGACCCCGTAGAAAAGATCAAAGGATCTTCTTGAGATCCTTTTTTTCTGCGCGTAATCT
GCTGCTTGCAAACAAAAAAACCACCGCTACCAGCGGTGGTTTGTTTGCCGGATCAAGAGCTACCAACTCT
TTTTCCGAAGGTAACTGGCTTCAGCAGAGCGCAGATACCAAATACTGTTCTTCTAGTGTAGCCGTAGTTA
GGCCACCACTTCAAGAACTCTGTAGCACCGCCTACATACCTCGCTCTGCTAATCCTGTTACCAGTGGCTG
CTGCCAGTGGCGATAAGTCGTGTCTTACCGGGTTGGACTCAAGACGATAGTTACCGGATAAGGCGCAGCG
GTCGGGCTGAACGGGGGGTTCGTGCACACAGCCCAGCTTGGAGCGAACGACCTACACCGAACTGAGATAC
CTACAGCGTGAGCTATGAGAAAGCGCCACGCTTCCCGAAGGGAGAAAGGCGGACAGGTATCCGGTAAGCG
GCAGGGTCGGAACAGGAGAGCGCACGAGGGAGCTTCCAGGGGGAAACGCCTGGTATCTTTATAGTCCTGT
CGGGTTTCGCCACCTCTGACTTGAGCGTCGATTTTTGTGATGCTCGTCAGGGGGGCGGAGCCTATGGAAA
AACGCCAGCAACGCGGCCTTTTTACGGTTCCTGGCCTTTTGCTGGCCTTTTGCTCACATGTTCTTTCCTG
CGTTATCCCCTGATTCTGTGGATAACCGTATTACCGCCTTTGAGTGAGCTGATACCGCTCGCCGCAGCCG
AACGACCGAGCGCAGCGAGTCAGTGAGCGAGGAAGCGGAAGAGCGCCCAATACGCAAACCGCCTCTCCCC
GCGCGTTGGCCGATTCATTAATGCAGCTGGCACGACAGGTTTCCCGACTGGAAAGCGGGCAGTGAGCGCA
ACGCAATTAATGTGAGTTAGCTCACTCATTAGGCACCCCAGGCTTTACACTTTATGCTTCCGGCTCGTAT
GTTGTGTGGAATTGTGAGCGGATAACAATTTCACACAGGAAACAGCTATGACCATGATTACGCCAAGCGC
GCAATTAACCCTCACTAAAGGGAACAAAAGCTGGAGCTGCAAGCTTAATGTAGTCTTATGCAATACTCTT
GTAGTCTTGCAACATGGTAACGATGAGTTAGCAACATGCCTTACAAGGAGAGAAAAAGCACCGTGCATGC
CGATTGGTGGAAGTAAGGTGGTACGATCGTGCCTTATTAGGAAGGCAACAGACGGGTCTGACATGGATTG
GACGAACCACTGAATTGCCGCATTGCAGAGATATTGTATTTAAGTGCCTAGCTCGATACATAAACGGGTC
TCTCTGGTTAGACCAGATCTGAGCCTGGGAGCTCTCTGGCTAACTAGGGAACCCACTGCTTAAGCCTCAA
TAAAGCTTGCCTTGAGTGCTTCAAGTAGTGTGTGCCCGTCTGTTGTGTGACTCTGGTAACTAGAGATCCC
TCAGACCCTTTTAGTCAGTGTGGAAAATCTCTAGCAGTGGCGCCCGAACAGGGACTTGAAAGCGAAAGGG
AAACCAGAGGAGCTCTCTCGACGCAGGACTCGGCTTGCTGAAGCGCGCACGGCAAGAGGCGAGGGGCGGC
GACTGGTGAGTACGCCAAAAATTTTGACTAGCGGAGGCTAGAAGGAGAGAGATGGGTGCGAGAGCGTCAG
TATTAAGCGGGGGAGAATTAGATCGCGATGGGAAAAAATTCGGTTAAGGCCAGGGGGAAAGAAAAAATAT
AAATTAAAACATATAGTATGGGCAAGCAGGGAGCTAGAACGATTCGCAGTTAATCCTGGCCTGTTAGAAA
CATCAGAAGGCTGTAGACAAATACTGGGACAGCTACAACCATCCCTTCAGACAGGATCAGAAGAACTTAG
ATCATTATATAATACAGTAGCAACCCTCTATTGTGTGCATCAAAGGATAGAGATAAAAGACACCAAGGAA
GCTTTAGACAAGATAGAGGAAGAGCAAAACAAAAGTAAGACCACCGCACAGCAAGCGGCCGCTGATCTTC
AGACCTGGAGGAGGAGATATGAGGGACAATTGGAGAAGTGAATTATATAAATATAAAGTAGTAAAAATTG
AACCATTAGGAGTAGCACCCACCAAGGCAAAGAGAAGAGTGGTGCAGAGAGAAAAAAGAGCAGTGGGAAT
AGGAGCTTTGTTCCTTGGGTTCTTGGGAGCAGCAGGAAGCACTATGGGCGCAGCGTCAATGACGCTGACG
GTACAGGCCAGACAATTATTGTCTGGTATAGTGCAGCAGCAGAACAATTTGCTGAGGGCTATTGAGGCGC
AACAGCATCTGTTGCAACTCACAGTCTGGGGCATCAAGCAGCTCCAGGCAAGAATCCTGGCTGTGGAAAG
ATACCTAAAGGATCAACAGCTCCTGGGGATTTGGGGTTGCTCTGGAAAACTCATTTGCACCACTGCTGTG
CCTTGGAATGCTAGTTGGAGTAATAAATCTCTGGAACAGATTTGGAATCACACGACCTGGATGGAGTGGG
ACAGAGAAATTAACAATTACACAAGCTTAATACACTCCTTAATTGAAGAATCGCAAAACCAGCAAGAAAA
GAATGAACAAGAATTATTGGAATTAGATAAATGGGCAAGTTTGTGGAATTGGTTTAACATAACAAATTGG
CTGTGGTATATAAAATTATTCATAATGATAGTAGGAGGCTTGGTAGGTTTAAGAATAGTTTTTGCTGTAC
TTTCTATAGTGAATAGAGTTAGGCAGGGATATTCACCATTATCGTTTCAGACCCACCTCCCAACCCCGAG
GGGACCCGACAGGCCCGAAGGAATAGAAGAAGAAGGTGGAGAGAGAGACAGAGACAGATCCATTCGATTA
GTGAACGGATCTCGACGGTATCGGTTAACTTTTAAAAGAAAAGGGGGGATTGGGGGGTACAGTGCAGGGG
AAAGAATAGTAGACATAATAGCAACAGACATACAAACTAAAGAATTACAAAAACAAATTACAAAAATTCA
AAATTTTATCGATCACGAGACTAGCCTCGAGAAGCTTGATATCGAATTCCACGGGGTTGGGGTTGCGCCT
TTTCCAAGGCAGCCCTGGGTTTGCGCAGGGACGCGGCTGCTCTGGGCGTGGTTCCGGGAAACGCAGCGGC
GCCGACCCTGGGTCTCGCACATTCTTCACGTCCGTTCGCAGCGTCACCCGGATCTTCGCCGCTACCCTTG
TGGGCCCCCCGGCGACGCTTCCTGCTCCGCCCCTAAGTCGGGAAGGTTCCTTGCGGTTCGCGGCGTGCCG
GACGTGACAAACGGAAGCCGCACGTCTCACTAGTACCCTCGCAGACGGACAGCGCCAGGGAGCAATGGCA
GCGCGCCGACCGCGATGGGCTGTGGCCAATAGCGGCTGCTCAGCAGGGCGCGCCGAGAGCAGCGGCCGGG
AAGGGGCGGTGCGGGAGGCGGGGTGTGGGGCGGTAGTGTGGGCCCTGTTCCTGCCCGCGCGGTGTTCCGC
ATTCTGCAAGCCTCCGGAGCGCACGTCGGCAGTCGGCTCCCTCGTTGACCGAATCACCGACCTCTCTCCC
CAGGGGGATCCACCGGTTCGTCGACTAGTCCAGTGTGGTGGAATTCTGCAGATATCAACAAGTTTGTACA
AAAAAGCAGGCTCCGCGGCCGCCCCCTTCACCTCTCGAGCTAAGCTTATGCGCGAGTACAAAGTGGTGGT
GCTGGGCTCGGGCGGGGTAGGCAAAAACGCCCTGACCGTGCAGTTCGTGACCGGCACCTTCATCGAGAAA
TACGACCCCACCATCGAGGACTTCTACCGCAAGGAGATCGAGGTGGATTCGTCGCCGTCGGTGCTGGAGA
TCCTGGACACGGCGGGCACCGAGCAGTTCGCGTCCATGCGGGACCTGTACATCAAGAACGGCCAGGGCTT
CATCCTCGTCTACAGCCTCGTCAACCAGCAGAGCTTCCAGGACATCAAGCCCATGCGGGACCAGATCATC
CGCGTGAAGCGGTATGAGAAAGTGCCAGTCATCTTGGTTGGGAACAAAGTGGACCTGGAAAGTGAGAGAG
AAGTATCGTCCAGCGAAGGCAGAGCCCTTGCTGAAGAGTGGGGCTGCCCCTTTATGGAAACTTCCGCTAA
GAGTAAAACAATGGTGGACGAACTCTTTGCAGAAATTGTGAGGCAGATGAACTATGCTGCTCAGCCTGAC
AAAGATGACCCATGCTGTTCTGCATGTAACATACAATAGCGGCCGCACAGCAAGGGTGGGCGCGCCGACC
CAGCTTTCTTGTACAAAGTGGTTGATATCCAGCACAGTGGCGGCCGCTCGACAATCAACCTCTGGATTAC
AAAATTTGTGAAAGATTGACTGGTATTCTTAACTATGTTGCTCCTTTTACGCTATGTGGATACGCTGCTT
TAATGCCTTTGTATCATGCTATTGCTTCCCGTATGGCTTTCATTTTCTCCTCCTTGTATAAATCCTGGTT
GCTGTCTCTTTATGAGGAGTTGTGGCCCGTTGTCAGGCAACGTGGCGTGGTGTGCACTGTGTTTGCTGAC
GCAACCCCCACTGGTTGGGGCATTGCCACCACCTGTCAGCTCCTTTCCGGGACTTTCGCTTTCCCCCTCC
CTATTGCCACGGCGGAACTCATCGCCGCCTGCCTTGCCCGCTGCTGGACAGGGGCTCGGCTGTTGGGCAC
TGACAATTCCGTGGTGTTGTCGGGGAAGCTGACGTCCTTTCCATGGCTGCTCGCCTGTGTTGCCACCTGG
ATTCTGCGCGGGACGTCCTTCTGCTACGTCCCTTCGGCCCTCAATCCAGCGGACCTTCCTTCCCGCGGCC
TGCTGCCGGCTCTGCGGCCTCTTCCGCGTCTTCGCCTTCGCCCTCAGACGAGTCGGATCTCCCTTTGGGC
CGCCTCCCCGCCTGGAATTCTACCGGGTAGGGGAGGCGCTTTTCCCAAGGCAGTCTGGAGCATGCGCTTT
AGCAGCCCCGCTGGGCACTTGGCGCTACACAAGTGGCCTCTGGCCTCGCACACATTCCACATCCACCGGT
AGGCGCCAACCGGCTCCGTTCTTTGGTGGCCCCTTCGCGCCACCTTCTACTCCTCCCCTAGTCAGGAAGT
TCCCCCCCGCCCCGCAGCTCGCGTCGTGCAGGACGTGACAAATGGAAGTAGCACGTCTCACTAGTCTCGT
GCAGATGGACAGCACCGCTGAGCAATGGAAGCGGGTAGGCCTTTGGGGCAGCGGCCAATAGCAGCTTTGC
TCCTTCGCTTTCTGGGCTCAGAGGCTGGGAAGGGGTGGGTCCGGGGGCGGGCTCAGGGGCGGGCTCAGGG
GCGGGGCGGGCGCCCGAAGGTCCTCCGGAGGCCCGGCATTCTGCACGCTTCAAAAGCGCACGTCTGCCGC
GCTGTTCTCCTCTTCCTCATCTCCGGGCCTTTCGACCTGCAGCCCAAGCTTACCATGACCGAGTACAAGC
CCACGGTGCGCCTCGCCACCCGCGACGACGTCCCCAGGGCCGTACGCACCCTCGCCGCCGCGTTCGCCGA
CTACCCCGCCACGCGCCACACCGTCGATCCGGACCGCCACATCGAGCGGGTCACCGAGCTGCAAGAACTC
TTCCTCACGCGCGTCGGGCTCGACATCGGCAAGGTGTGGGTCGCGGACGACGGCGCCGCGGTGGCGGTCT
GGACCACGCCGGAGAGCGTCGAAGCGGGGGCGGTGTTCGCCGAGATCGGCCCGCGCATGGCCGAGTTGAG
CGGTTCCCGGCTGGCCGCGCAGCAACAGATGGAAGGCCTCCTGGCGCCGCACCGGCCCAAGGAGCCCGCG
TGGTTCCTGGCCACCGTCGGCGTCTCGCCCGACCACCAGGGCAAGGGTCTGGGCAGCGCCGTCGTGCTCC
CCGGAGTGGAGGCGGCCGAGCGCGCCGGGGTGCCCGCCTTCCTGGAGACCTCCGCGCCCCGCAACCTCCC
CTTCTACGAGCGGCTCGGCTTCACCGTCACCGCCGACGTCGAGGTGCCCGAAGGACCGCGCACCTGGTGC
ATGACCCGCAAGCCCGGTGCCTGACGCCCGCCCCACGACCCGCAGCGCCCGACCGAAAGGAGCGCACGAC
CCCATGCATCTCGAGGGCCCGGTACCTTTAAGACCAATGACTTACAAGGCAGCTGTAGATCTTAGCCACT
TTTTAAAAGAAAAGGGGGGACTGGAAGGGCTAGCTCACTCCCAACGAAGACAAGATCTGCTTTTTGCTTG
TACTGGGTCTCTCTGGTTAGACCAGATCTGAGCCTGGGAGCTCTCTGGCTAACTAGGGAACCCACTGCTT
AAGCCTCAATAAAGCTTGCCTTGAGTGCTTCAAGTAGTGTGTGCCCGTCTGTTGTGTGACTCTGGTAACT
AGAGATCCCTCAGACCCTTTTAGTCAGTGTGGAAAATCTCTAGCAGTAGTAGTTCATGTCATCTTATTAT
TCAGTATTTATAACTTGCAAAGAAATGAATATCAGAGAGTGAGAGGAACTTGTTTATTGCAGCTTATAAT
GGTTACAAATAAAGCAATAGCATCACAAATTTCACAAATAAAGCATTTTTTTCACTGCATTCTAGTTGTG
GTTTGTCCAAACTCATCAATGTATCTTATCATGTCTGGCTCTAGCTATCCCGCCCCTAACTCCGCCCATC
CCGCCCCTAACTCCGCCCAGTTCCGCCCATTCTCCGCCCCATGGCTGACTAATTTTTTTTATTTATGCAG
AGGCCGAGGCCGCCTCGGCCTCTGAGCTATTCCAGAAGTAGTGAGGAGGCTTTTTTGGAGGCCTAGGGAC
GTACCCAATTCGCCCTATAGTGAGTCGTATTACGCGCGCTCACTGGCCGTCGTTTTACAACGTCGTGACT
GGGAAAACCCTGGCGTTACCCAACTTAATCGCCTTGCAGCACATCCCCCTTTCGCCAGCTGGCGTAATAG
CGAAGAGGCCCGCACCGATCGCCCTTCCCAACAGTTGCGCAGCCTGAATGGCGAATGGG
[124 nt withheld, positions 8110-8233]
C
[91 nt withheld, positions 8235-8325]
A
[49 nt withheld, positions 8327-8375]
CCTTTGACGTTGGAGTCCACGTTCTTT
[37 nt withheld, positions 8403-8439]
ACCCTATCTCGGTCTATTCTTTTGATTTATAAGGGATTTTGCCGATTTCGGCCTATTGGTTAAAAAATGA
GCTGATTTAACAAAAATTTAACGCGAATTTTAACAAAATATTAACGCTTACAATTT
Features (pLannotate 1.2.2; 30 found; start..end, strand, type, name):
     26..130     +  promoter       AmpR promoter: bla
    131..991     +  CDS            AmpR: β-lactamase; bla; confers resistance to ampicillin, carbenicillin, and related antibiotics
   1162..1750    +  rep_origin     ori: high-copy-number ColE1/pMB1/pBR322/pUC origin of replication
   1933..2025    +  CDS            lacI (fragment): lac repressor; lacI; The lac repressor binds to the lac operator to inhibit transcription in E. coli. This inhibition can be relieved by adding lactose or isopropyl-β-D-thiogalactopyranoside (IPTG).
   2038..2059    +  protein_bind   CAP binding site: CAP binding activates transcription in the presence of cAMP. E. coli catabolite activator protein
   2074..2104    +  promoter       lac promoter: promoter for the E. coli lac operon
   2112..2128    +  protein_bind   lac operator: The lac repressor binds to the lac operator to inhibit transcription in E. coli. This inhibition can be relieved by adding lactose or isopropyl-β-D-thiogalactopyranoside (IPTG). lac repressor encoded by lacI
   2173..2191    +  promoter       T3 promoter: promoter for bacteriophage T3 RNA polymerase
   2219..2445    +  promoter       RSV promoter: Rous sarcoma virus enhancer/promoter
   2446..2626    +  LTR            5' LTR (truncated): truncated 5' long terminal repeat (LTR) from HIV-1
   2673..2798    +  misc_feature   HIV-1 Ψ: packaging signal of human immunodeficiency virus type 1
   2782..3145    +  CDS            HIV-1 gag (fragment): gag protein from human immunodeficiency virus 1; gag
   3291..3524    +  misc_feature   RRE: The Rev response element (RRE) of HIV-1 allows for Rev-dependent mRNA export from the nucleus to the cytoplasm.
   3901..4001    +  CDS            Rev (fragment): human immunodeficiency virus 1 (HIV-1) Rev protein; rev; enhances nuclear export of unspliced and incompletely spliced viral mRNAs
   4020..4137    +  misc_feature   cPPT/CTS: central polypurine tract and central termination sequence of HIV-1
   4157..4180    -  misc_feature   MCS (fragment): pBluescript multiple cloning site
   4183..4693    +  promoter       hPGK promoter: human phosphoglycerate kinase 1 promoter
   4748..4772    +  protein_bind   attB1: mutant version of attB; recombination site for the Gateway® BP reaction BP Clonase™
   4808..5356    +  CDS            RAP2A: RAP2A_HUMAN - Experimental evidence at protein level: Swiss-Prot protein existence level 1. Small GTP-binding protein which cycles between a GDP-bound inactive and a GTP-bound active form. In its active form interacts with and regulates several effectors including MAP4K4, MINK1 and TNIK. Part of a signaling complex composed of NEDD4, RAP2A and TNIK which regulates neuronal dendrite extension and arborization during development. More generally, it is part of several signaling cascades and may regulate cytoskeletal rearrangements, cell migration, cell adhesion and cell spreading. From Homo sapie
   5388..5412    -  protein_bind   attB2: mutant version of attB; recombination site for the Gateway® BP reaction BP Clonase™
   5443..6031    +  misc_feature   WPRE: woodchuck hepatitis virus posttranscriptional regulatory element
   6045..6544    +  promoter       PGK promoter: mouse phosphoglycerate kinase 1 promoter
   6565..7164    +  CDS            PuroR: puromycin N-acetyltransferase; pac from Streptomyces alboniger; confers resistance to puromycin
   7232..7369    +  CDS            nef (fragment): NEF_HV1LA - Experimental evidence at protein level: Swiss-Prot protein existence level 1. Extracellular Nef protein targets CD4(+) T-lymphocytes for apoptosis by interacting with CXCR4 surface receptors. From Human immunodeficiency virus type 1 group M subtype B (isolate Lai) (HIV-1).
   7355..7535    +  LTR            5' LTR (truncated): truncated 5' long terminal repeat (LTR) from HIV-1
   7607..7728    +  polyA_signal   SV40 poly(A) signal: SV40 polyadenylation signal
   7768..7903    +  rep_origin     SV40 ori: SV40 origin of replication
   7924..7942    -  promoter       T7 promoter: promoter for bacteriophage T7 RNA polymerase
   7950..8105    +  CDS            lacZα (fragment): LacZα fragment of β-galactosidase; lacZ fragment
   8110..8538    +  rep_origin     f1 ori (sequence partly withheld): f1 bacteriophage origin of replication; arrow indicates direction of (+) strand synthesis
