[The description below was written by a language model from this plasmid's Addgene catalogue record and pLannotate feature annotations shown in this document.]
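Description:
pLenti-PGK-RAP2A-N17-puro is an 8.6 kb HIV-1-based lentiviral expression plasmid built on the Gateway destination vector pLenti PGK Puro DEST. It is propagated in E. coli through a high-copy ColE1/pUC-type origin with ampicillin selection (AmpR). An f1 origin and remnants of a pBluescript-type backbone (lac promoter/operator, lacZα fragment, T3 and T7 promoters) are also present. The viral portion has a third-generation layout. An RSV promoter replaces the U3 region upstream of a truncated 5' LTR to drive genomic RNA production in packaging cells. It is followed by the Ψ packaging signal with an adjoining gag fragment, the Rev response element for Rev-dependent nuclear export, and the cPPT/CTS. A second truncated LTR annotated at the 3' end, followed by an SV40 poly(A) signal and SV40 origin, closes the transfer cassette.

The payload is the human RAP2A coding sequence carrying a serine 17 to asparagine substitution (N17), untagged, and flanked by attB1 and attB2 sites left by the Gateway LR transfer from a pENTR D-TOPO entry clone. Expression is driven by the human PGK promoter and supported by a downstream WPRE, which increases transcript stability and expression. A separate mouse PGK promoter drives puromycin N-acetyltransferase, allowing selection of transduced mammalian cells. RAP2A is a small GTPase that cycles between GDP- and GTP-bound states and is linked to cytoskeletal rearrangement, adhesion and migration. By analogy with Ras-family GTPases, S17N mutants are generally used as dominant-negative forms, although the record does not state this explicitly. The plasmid is intended for stable lentiviral expression of this mutant, and the associated work concerns Plexin-B2 control of actomyosin contractility and adhesion in stem cells.
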