Addgene plasmid #156172: pLenti-PGK-RAP2A-N17-puro
Purpose: Lentiviral vector for expression of RAP2A-N17, with puromycin selection
Depositing lab: Roland Friedel. Depositing organization: Icahn School of Medicine at Mount Sinai. Publication: Plexin-B2 orchestrates collective stem cell dynamics via actomyosin contractility, cytoskeletal tension and adhesion. Junqueira Alves C, Dariolli R, Haydak J, Kang S, Hannah T, Wiener RJ, DeFronzo S, Tejero R, Gusella GL, Ramakrishnan A, Alves Dias R, Wojcinski A, Kesari S, Shen L, Sobie EA, Rodrigues Furtado de Mendonca JP, Azeloglu EU, Zou H, Friedel RH. Nat Commun. 2021 Oct 14;12(1):6019. doi: 10.1038/s41467-021-26296-7. PubMed 34650052.
Backbone
  Vector backbone: pLenti PGK Puro DEST (w529-2)
  Backbone manufacturer: Campeau lab (addgene #19068)
  Backbone size w/o insert (bp): 9605
  Total vector size (bp): 8565
  Vector type: Mammalian Expression, Lentiviral
  Selectable markers: Puromycin
Growth in bacteria
  Bacterial resistance: Ampicillin, 100 μg/mL
  Growth temperature: 37°C
  Growth strain: NEB Stable
  Copy number: High Copy
Gene/Insert
  Gene/Insert name: RAP2A
  Species: H. sapiens (human)
  Insert size (bp): 540
  Mutation: changed Serine 17 to Asparagine
  GenBank ID: NM_021033
  Entrez Gene: RAP2A (a.k.a. K-REV, KREV, RAP2, RbBP-30)
  Promoter: human PGK
  Tag / fusion protein: none
  Cloning method: Gateway Cloning
  Sequencing primers: 5′ PGK_F (GTGTTCCGCATTCTGCAAG); 3′ WPRE_R (CATAGCGTAAAAGGAGCAACA)
Resource information
  A portion of this plasmid was derived from a plasmid made by: Rap2A-N17 cDNA was originally obtained as RAP2A synthetic DNA fragment, and was further mutated by site-directed mutagenesis.
Terms and licenses: Academic/Nonprofit Terms; Industry Terms: Not Available to Industry
Depositor comments: RAP2A-N17 cDNA was amplified by PCR and cloned into pENTR DTOPO and transferred by Gateway cloning into Desination vector. bioRxiv 10.1101/792077
How to cite: pLenti-PGK-RAP2A-N17-puro was a gift from Roland Friedel (Addgene plasmid # 156172 ; http://n2t.net/addgene:156172 ; RRID:Addgene_156172)
